Addgene plasmid #108020: BMR1_01g03475-bio-His
Purpose: Expresses enzymatically monobiotinylated full-length BMR1_01g03475 ectodomain with no N-linked glycans upon cotransfection with BirA in mammalian cells. Contains a C-terminal rat Cd4 d3+4 tag.
Depositing lab: Gavin Wright. Depositing organization: Wellcome Sanger Institute. Publication: A library of recombinant Babesia microti cell surface and secreted proteins for diagnostics discovery and reverse vaccinology. Elton CM, Rodriguez M, Ben Mamoun C, Lobo CA, Wright GJ. Int J Parasitol. 2019 Feb;49(2):115-125. doi: 10.1016/j.ijpara.2018.10.003. Epub 2018 Oct 24. PubMed 30367868.
Backbone
  Vector backbone: pTT3
  Backbone manufacturer: Yves Durocher
  Backbone size w/o insert (bp): 6670
  Modifications to backbone: Addition of CD4, biotinylation sequence, 6xhis tags
  Vector type: Mammalian Expression
Growth in bacteria
  Bacterial resistance: Ampicillin, 100 μg/mL
  Growth temperature: 37°C
  Growth strain: DH5alpha
  Copy number: High Copy
Gene/Insert
  Gene/Insert name: BMR1_01g03475
  Species: B. microti
  Insert size (bp): 893
  Mutation: all potential N-linked glycosylation sites (N-X-S/T, where X is not proline) were systematically removed by substituting alanine for serine/threonine at these sites.
  Promoter: CMV
  Tag / fusion protein: ratCD4d3+4,biotinylation sequence, 6xHis (C terminal on backbone)
  Cloning method: Restriction Enzyme; 5′ cloning site NotI (not destroyed); 3′ cloning site AscI (not destroyed)
  Sequencing primers: 5′ CMV-F; 3′ EBVori-F (5'-CCACTCAGTGTTGGCAAATG-3')
Resource information
  A portion of this plasmid was derived from a plasmid made by: Made by gene synthesis. pTT3 was obtained from Yves Durocher, National Research Council of Canada
Terms and licenses: Academic/Nonprofit Terms; Industry Terms: Not Available to Industry
How to cite: BMR1_01g03475-bio-His was a gift from Gavin Wright (Addgene plasmid # 108020 ; http://n2t.net/addgene:108020 ; RRID:Addgene_108020)
