[The description below was written by a language model from this plasmid's Addgene catalogue record and pLannotate feature annotations shown in this document.]
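Description:
BMR1_01g03475-bio-His is a mammalian expression plasmid built on the pTT3 backbone for producing a secreted, soluble form of a Babesia microti cell-surface or secreted protein. It is propagated in E. coli as a high-copy plasmid through a ColE1/pUC-type origin, with selection by the β-lactamase (AmpR) gene. It also carries an Epstein-Barr virus oriP fragment, which supports episomal maintenance in cells that express EBNA1. Short lac regulatory, tet promoter and bla fragments annotated near the end of the sequence appear to be backbone remnants with no stated role.

Transcription is driven by the CMV immediate-early enhancer and promoter, followed by adenovirus-derived leader and splice elements and a chimeric intron fragment. The "PTP" hit on the reverse strand most likely reflects this adenoviral leader region rather than a real coding unit. A mouse immunoglobulin heavy chain signal sequence directs the protein into the secretory pathway. The synthetic insert of about 893 bp, cloned between NotI and AscI sites, is not annotated in the feature table but fits the gap between the signal peptide and the Cd4 feature. It encodes the full-length BMR1_01g03475 ectodomain, in which every potential N-linked glycosylation sequon was disabled by replacing the serine or threonine with alanine. Downstream, the backbone supplies rat Cd4 domains 3+4, a biotinylation sequence and a 6xHis tag, and the unit ends in a rabbit β-globin poly(A) signal.

Cotransfection with BirA yields protein that is enzymatically monobiotinylated at its C-terminus. The biotin can be used for oriented capture on streptavidin, while the His tag allows purification. The plasmid belongs to a library of recombinant B. microti proteins made for diagnostics discovery and reverse vaccinology.
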