Features (pLannotate 1.2.2; 18 found; start..end, strand, type, name):
      7..386     +  enhancer       CMV enhancer: human cytomegalovirus immediate early enhancer
    388..587     +  promoter       CMV promoter: human cytomegalovirus (CMV) immediate early promoter
    655..693     +  misc_feature   Ad SA (fragment): adenovirus major late transcript splice acceptor (Friedrich and Soriano, 1991)
    726..935     -  CDS            PTP (fragment): TERM_ADE02 - Experimental evidence at protein level: Swiss-Prot protein existence level 1. Protein covalently bound to the viral DNA that acts as a primer for viral genomic replication by DNA strand displacement. Assembles on the viral origin of replication in an initiation complex with viral polymerase, DBP, host NFIA and host POU2F1/OCT1. During initiation, the polymerase covalently couples the first dCTP with Ser- 580 of pTP. The terminal protein stimulates the template activity over 20 fold compared to protein-free templates. Neo-synthesized viral genomes are linked to two preterminal prot
    966..1055    +  intron         chimeric intron (fragment): chimera between introns from adenovirus and immunoglobulin heavy chain genes
   1074..1120    +  CDS            IgH signal sequence (fragment): signal sequence from the mouse immunoglobulin heavy chain variable region
   2043..2636    +  CDS            Cd4 (fragment): CD4_RAT - Experimental evidence at protein level: Swiss-Prot protein existence level 1. Integral membrane glycoprotein that plays an essential role in the immune response and serves multiple functions in responses against both external and internal offenses. In T-cells, functions primarily as a coreceptor for MHC class II molecule:peptide complex. The antigens presented by class II peptides are derived from extracellular proteins while class I peptides are derived from cytosolic proteins. Interacts simultaneously with the T-cell receptor (TCR) and the MHC class II presented by antigen presenti
   2796..2851    +  polyA_signal   β-globin poly(A) signal: rabbit β-globin polyadenylation signal (Gil and Proudfoot, 1987)
   3365..5046    -  rep_origin     oriP (fragment): Epstein-Barr virus oriP replication origin (Yates et al., 2000)
   5173..5277    +  promoter       AmpR promoter: bla
   5278..6138    +  CDS            AmpR: β-lactamase; bla; confers resistance to ampicillin, carbenicillin, and related antibiotics
   6309..6897    +  rep_origin     ori: high-copy-number ColE1/pMB1/pBR322/pUC origin of replication
   7080..7172    +  CDS            lacI (fragment): lac repressor; lacI; The lac repressor binds to the lac operator to inhibit transcription in E. coli. This inhibition can be relieved by adding lactose or isopropyl-β-D-thiogalactopyranoside (IPTG).
   7185..7206    +  protein_bind   CAP binding site: CAP binding activates transcription in the presence of cAMP. E. coli catabolite activator protein
   7221..7251    +  promoter       lac promoter: promoter for the E. coli lac operon
   7259..7275    +  protein_bind   lac operator: The lac repressor binds to the lac operator to inhibit transcription in E. coli. This inhibition can be relieved by adding lactose or isopropyl-β-D-thiogalactopyranoside (IPTG). lac repressor encoded by lacI
   7345..7361    +  promoter       tet promoter (fragment): E. coli promoter for tetracycline efflux protein gene
   7371..7396    -  CDS            bla(M) (fragment): β-lactamase lacking the signal sequence; bla(M); allows cytosolic expression of β-lactamase
>Addgene plasmid #108020 | BMR1_01g03475-bio-His | addgene full sequence | sequence record 213067 | Addgene NGS Result
CATGTTGACATTGATTATTGACTAGTTATTAATAGTAATCAATTACGGGGTCATTAGTTCATAGCCCATA
TATGGAGTTCCGCGTTACATAACTTACGGTAAATGGCCCGCCTGGCTGACCGCCCAACGACCCCCGCCCA
TTGACGTCAATAATGACGTATGTTCCCATAGTAACGCCAATAGGGACTTTCCATTGACGTCAATGGGTGG
AGTATTTACGGTAAACTGCCCACTTGGCAGTACATCAAGTGTATCATATGCCAAGTCCGCCCCCTATTGA
CGTCAATGACGGTAAATGGCCCGCCTGGCATTATGCCCAGTACATGACCTTACGGGACTTTCCTACTTGG
CAGTACATCTACGTATTAGTCATCGCTATTACCATGGTGATGCGGTTTTGGCAGTACACCAATGGGCGTG
GATAGCGGTTTGACTCACGGGGATTTCCAAGTCTCCACCCCATTGACGTCAATGGGAGTTTGTTTTGGCA
CCAAAATCAACGGGACTTTCCAAAATGTCGTAATAACCCCGCCCCGTTGACGCAAATGGGCGGTAGGCGT
GTACGGTGGGAGGTCTATATAAGCAGAGCTCGTTTAGTGAACCGTCAGATCCTCACTCTCTTCCGCATCG
CTGTCTGCGAGGGCCAGCTGTTGGGCTCGCGGTTGAGGACAAACTCTTCGCGGTCTTTCCAGTACTCTTG
GATCGGAAACCCGTCGGCCTCCGAACGGTACTCCGCCACCGAGGGACCTGAGCGAGTCCGCATCGACCGG
ATCGGAAAACCTCTCGAGAAAGGCGTCTAACCAGTCACAGTCGCAAGGTAGGCTGAGCACCGTGGCGGGC
GGCAGCGGGTGGCGGTCGGGGTTGTTTCTGGCGGAGGTGCTGCTGATGATGTAATTAAAGTAGGCGGTCT
TGAGACGGCGGATGGTCGAGGTGAGGTGTGGCAGGCTTGAGATCCAGCTGTTGGGGTGAGTACTCCCTCT
CAAAAGCGGGCATTACTTCTGCGCTAAGATTGTCAGTTTCCAAAAACGAGGAGGATTTGATATTCACCTG
GCCCGATCTGGCCATACACTTGAGTGACAATGACATCCACTTTGCCTTTCTCTCCACAGGTGTCCACTCC
CAGGTCCAAGTTTGCCACCATGGAGTTTCAGACCCAGGTACTCATGTCCCTGCTGCTCTGCATGTCTGGT
GCGGCCGCCGCTACCCCCAATCTGCCTGTGGACAGCTACGCCTTCGTGGACAAGAAGAACGCCAAGCTGA
ACAAGAAGCGGCCCAGCAAGCCCCTGCGGAGCAGACCCGTGAAGAAAGCCGTGTCCCGGCACAAGTACAA
CTACAAGCCCAAGAAAACCGTGGCCAACGCCCCTGCCAAGAGCAACATCAAGAACCCCAACGCCAGACCC
AGCCGGAACAAGCTGAGCGGCAAGCCCTACGGCAACAAGCGGGTGTCCAAGAACCCTAACACCGCCAGAG
GCAAGGACTGGGCCAAGAGCGGCTACAGCAGCAACAAGGCCCACAAGCTGAAGAACAAGGCCGAGCTGAT
CAACAGCGCCGTGAAGGGCGGCCTGAACCTGGTCACCCCTATCGGCACCCTGGGCCTGAACGACCTGGGC
GCCAGCAAGGACAACAACGACGACGATGACGATGACTACGACGACTTCATCAGCGGCCACGGCGACAACA
GCGCCCACAAGAGCAGCGGCAAGATCGCCGGACTGGCCGCCAATGGCTGGTCCAGCGGCAAGCGGAGCAA
CGATCACGCCGCCAGGGGCCCCAAGAGCGACCTGGAAGATGACTACACCAACGACGAGGGCGACGACGAC
ACCAAGTCCGACCTCGAGGACGATTACACAAACGATGAGGGGGATGACTATGACACCAAAAGCGATCTTG
AGGATGATTATACCAATGACGAAGGGGATTACGACACAAAGTCTGATCTCGAAGATGACTATACAAATGA
TGAGGGGGACTACGACACTAAGAGTGACCTCGAGGACGACTACACTAATGACGAAGGCGACGGCGATAGC
GTGCAGGGCACCAAGAAGAAGCCCAAGGCCAACAGCAAGGCCTCTGGCGCGCCGTCGACCTCCATCACGG
CCTATAAGAGTGAGGGGGAGTCAGCGGAGTTCTCCTTCCCACTCAACCTTGGAGAGGAAAGCCTGCAGGG
AGAGTTGAGATGGAAGGCAGAGAAGGCTCCTTCTTCCCAGTCCTGGATCACCTTCTCCCTAAAGAACCAA
AAGGTGTCTGTGCAGAAGTCTACTAGCAACCCCAAGTTCCAGCTGTCCGAAACGCTCCCACTCACCCTTC
AGATACCCCAGGTCTCCCTTCAGTTTGCTGGTTCTGGCAACCTGACCCTGACTCTGGACAGAGGGATACT
GTATCAGGAAGTGAACCTGGTGGTGATGAAAGTGACTCAGCCCGACAGCAACACTTTGACCTGTGAGGTG
ATGGGACCCACCTCACCCAAGATGAGACTGATCTTGAAGCAGGAGAATCAGGAGGCCAGGGTCTCCAGGC
AGGAGAAAGTGATTCAAGTGCAGGCCCCTGAAGCAGGGGTGTGGCAATGTCTACTGAGTGAAGGTGAAGA
GGTCAAGATGGACTCCAAGATCCAGGTTTTATCCAAAGGGTTGAATTCCGGCAGCCTGCACCACATCCTG
GACGCCCAGAAGATGCTGTGGAACCACAGGGACAGGAACCTGCCTCCTCTGGCCCCTCTGGGCCCCCACC
ACCATCACCACCATTGAGTCTAGACACGTGATTAATTAAGGATCCCCCGACCTCGACCTCTGGCTAATAA
AGGAAATTTATTTTCATTGCAATAGTGTGTTGGAATTTTTTGTGTCTCTCACTCGGAAGGACATATGGGA
GGGCAAATCATTTGGTCGAGATCCCTCGGAGATCTCTAGCTAGAGGATCGATCCCCGCCCCGGACGAACT
AAACCTGACTACGACATCTCTGCCCCTTCTTCGCGGGGCAGTGCATGTAATCCCTTCAGTTGGTTGGTAC
AACTTGCCAACTGGGCCCTGTTCCACATGTGACACGGGGGGGGACCAAACACAAAGGGGTTCTCTGACTG
TAGTTGACATCCTTATAAATGGATGTGCACATTTGCCAACACTGAGTGGCTTTCATCCTGGAGCAGACTT
TGCAGTCTGTGGACTGCAACACAACATTGCCTTTATGTGTAACTCTTGGCTGAAGCTCTTACACCAATGC
TGGGGGACATGTACCTCCCAGGGGCCCAGGAAGACTACGGGAGGCTACACCAACGTCAATCAGAGGGGCC
TGTGTAGCTACCGATAAGCGGACCCTCAAGAGGGCATTAGCAATAGTGTTTATAAGGCCCCCTTGTTAAC
CCTAAACGGGTAGCATATGCTTCCCGGGTAGTAGTATATACTATCCAGACTAACCCTAATTCAATAGCAT
ATGTTACCCAACGGGAAGCATATGCTATCGAATTAGGGTTAGTAAAAGGGTCCTAAGGAACAGCGATATC
TCCCACCCCATGAGCTGTCACGGTTTTATTTACATGGGGTCAGGATTCCACGAGGGTAGTGAACCATTTT
AGTCACAAGGGCAGTGGCTGAAGATCAAGGAGCGGGCAGTGAACTCTCCTGAATCTTCGCCTGCTTCTTC
ATTCTCCTTCGTTTAGCTAATAGAATAACTGCTGAGTTGTGAACAGTAAGGTGTATGTGAGGTGCTCGAA
AACAAGGTTTCAGGTGACGCCCCCAGAATAAAATTTGGACGGGGGGTTCAGTGGTGGCATTGTGCTATGA
CACCAATATAACCCTCACAAACCCCTTGGGCAATAAATACTAGTGTAGGAATGAAACATTCTGAATATCT
TTAACAATAGAAATCCATGGGGTGGGGACAAGCCGTAAAGACTGGATGTCCATCTCACACGAATTTATGG
CTATGGGCAACACATAATCCTAGTGCAATATGATACTGGGGTTATTAAGATGTGTCCCAGGCAGGGACCA
AGACAGGTGAACCATGTTGTTACACTCTATTTGTAACAAGGGGAAAGAGAGTGGACGCCGACAGCAGCGG
ACTCCACTGGTTGTCTCTAACACCCCCGAAAATTAAACGGGGCTCCACGCCAATGGGGCCCATAAACAAA
GACAAGTGGCCACTCTTTTTTTTGAAATTGTGGAGTGGGGGCACGCGTCAGCCCCCACACGCCGCCCTGC
GGTTTTGGACTGTAAAATAAGGGTGTAATAACTTGGCTGATTGTAACCCCGCTAACCACTGCGGTCAAAC
CACTTGCCCACAAAACCACTAATGGCACCCCGGGGAATACCTGCATAAGTAGGTGGGCGGGCCAAGATAG
GGGCGCGATTGCTGCGATCTGGAGGACAAATTACACACACTTGCGCCTGAGCGCCAAGCACAGGGTTGTT
GGTCCTCATATTCACGAGGTCGCTGAGAGCACGGTGGGCTAATGTTGCCATGGGTAGCATATACTACCCA
AATATCTGGATAGCATATGCTATCCTAATCTATATCTGGGTAGCATAGGCTATCCTAATCTATATCTGGG
TAGCATATGCTATCCTAATCTATATCTGGGTAGTATATGCTATCCTAATTTATATCTGGGTAGCATAGGC
TATCCTAATCTATATCTGGGTAGCATATGCTATCCTAATCTATATCTGGGTAGTATATGCTATCCTAATC
TGTATCCGGGTAGCATATGCTATCCTAATAGAGATTAGGGTAGTATATGCTATCCTAATTTATATCTGGG
TAGCATATACTACCCAAATATCTGGATAGCATATGCTATCCTAATCTATATCTGGGTAGCATATGCTATC
CTAATCTATATCTGGGTAGCATAGGCTATCCTAATCTATATCTGGGTAGCATATGCTATCCTAATCTATA
TCTGGGTAGTATATGCTATCCTAATTTATATCTGGGTAGCATAGGCTATCCTAATCTATATCTGGGTAGC
ATATGCTATCCTAATCTATATCTGGGTAGTATATGCTATCCTAATCTGTATCCGGGTAGCATATGCTATC
CTCATGATAAGCTGTCAAACATGAGAATTTTCTTGAAGACGAAAGGGCCTCGTGATACGCCTATTTTTAT
AGGTTAATGTCATGATAATAATGGTTTCTTAGACGTCAGGTGGCACTTTTCGGGGAAATGTGCGCGGAAC
CCCTATTTGTTTATTTTTCTAAATACATTCAAATATGTATCCGCTCATGAGACAATAACCCTGATAAATG
CTTCAATAATATTGAAAAAGGAAGAGTATGAGTATTCAACATTTCCGTGTCGCCCTTATTCCCTTTTTTG
CGGCATTTTGCCTTCCTGTTTTTGCTCACCCAGAAACGCTGGTGAAAGTAAAAGATGCTGAAGATCAGTT
GGGTGCACGAGTGGGTTACATCGAACTGGATCTCAACAGCGGTAAGATCCTTGAGAGTTTTCGCCCCGAA
GAACGTTTTCCAATGATGAGCACTTTTAAAGTTCTGCTATGTGGCGCGGTATTATCCCGTGTTGACGCCG
GGCAAGAGCAACTCGGTCGCCGCATACACTATTCTCAGAATGACTTGGTTGAGTACTCACCAGTCACAGA
AAAGCATCTTACGGATGGCATGACAGTAAGAGAATTATGCAGTGCTGCCATAACCATGAGTGATAACACT
GCGGCCAACTTACTTCTGACAACGATCGGAGGACCGAAGGAGCTAACCGCTTTTTTGCACAACATGGGGG
ATCATGTAACTCGCCTTGATCGTTGGGAACCGGAGCTGAATGAAGCCATACCAAACGACGAGCGTGACAC
CACGATGCCTGCAGCAATGGCAACAACGTTGCGCAAACTATTAACTGGCGAACTACTTACTCTAGCTTCC
CGGCAACAATTAATAGACTGGATGGAGGCGGATAAAGTTGCAGGACCACTTCTGCGCTCGGCCCTTCCGG
CTGGCTGGTTTATTGCTGATAAATCTGGAGCCGGTGAGCGTGGGTCTCGCGGTATCATTGCAGCACTGGG
GCCAGATGGTAAGCCCTCCCGTATCGTAGTTATCTACACGACGGGGAGTCAGGCAACTATGGATGAACGA
AATAGACAGATCGCTGAGATAGGTGCCTCACTGATTAAGCATTGGTAACTGTCAGACCAAGTTTACTCAT
ATATACTTTAGATTGATTTAAAACTTCATTTTTAATTTAAAAGGATCTAGGTGAAGATCCTTTTTGATAA
TCTCATGACCAAAATCCCTTAACGTGAGTTTTCGTTCCACTGAGCGTCAGACCCCGTAGAAAAGATCAAA
GGATCTTCTTGAGATCCTTTTTTTCTGCGCGTAATCTGCTGCTTGCAAACAAAAAAACCACCGCTACCAG
CGGTGGTTTGTTTGCCGGATCAAGAGCTACCAACTCTTTTTCCGAAGGTAACTGGCTTCAGCAGAGCGCA
GATACCAAATACTGTTCTTCTAGTGTAGCCGTAGTTAGGCCACCACTTCAAGAACTCTGTAGCACCGCCT
ACATACCTCGCTCTGCTAATCCTGTTACCAGTGGCTGCTGCCAGTGGCGATAAGTCGTGTCTTACCGGGT
TGGACTCAAGACGATAGTTACCGGATAAGGCGCAGCGGTCGGGCTGAACGGGGGGTTCGTGCACACAGCC
CAGCTTGGAGCGAACGACCTACACCGAACTGAGATACCTACAGCGTGAGCTATGAGAAAGCGCCACGCTT
CCCGAAGGGAGAAAGGCGGACAGGTATCCGGTAAGCGGCAGGGTCGGAACAGGAGAGCGCACGAGGGAGC
TTCCAGGGGGAAACGCCTGGTATCTTTATAGTCCTGTCGGGTTTCGCCACCTCTGACTTGAGCGTCGATT
TTTGTGATGCTCGTCAGGGGGGCGGAGCCTATGGAAAAACGCCAGCAACGCGGCCTTTTTACGGTTCCTG
GCCTTTTGCTGGCCTTTTGCTCACATGTTCTTTCCTGCGTTATCCCCTGATTCTGTGGATAACCGTATTA
CCGCCTTTGAGTGAGCTGATACCGCTCGCCGCAGCCGAACGACCGAGCGCAGCGAGTCAGTGAGCGAGGA
AGCGGAAGAGCGCCCAATACGCAAACCGCCTCTCCCCGCGCGTTGGCCGATTCATTAATGCAGCTGGCAC
GACAGGTTTCCCGACTGGAAAGCGGGCAGTGAGCGCAACGCAATTAATGTGAGTTAGCTCACTCATTAGG
CACCCCAGGCTTTACACTTTATGCTTCCGGCTCGTATGTTGTGTGGAATTGTGAGCGGATAACAATTTCA
CACAGGAAACAGCTATGACCATGATTACGCCAAGCTCTAGCTAGAGGTCGACCAATTCTCATGTTTGACA
GCTTATCATCGCAGATCCGGGCAACGTTGTTGCCATTGCTGCAGGCGCAGAACTGGTAGGTATGGAAGAT
CTATACATTGAATCAATATTGGCAATTAGCCATATTAGTCATTGGTTATATAGCATAAATCAATATTGGC
TATTGGCCATTGCATACGTTGTATCTATATCATAATATGTACATTTATATTGGCTCATGTCCAATATGAC
CGC
